>Addgene plasmid #233495 | pMTKM23 | addgene full sequence | sequence record 467232 | Addgene NGS Result
TCGGTCTCAAACGCATCATCCATCCACACACGCACACGGCTTCCTGTCCTCCTCTATCCCCGGCACAGAA
AATCCTGGAGAATGCCACTGCTTCTGCCCCCCCGCACTTACTGCGGAAAATCTGCCCATATGCCCATATG
CCCATATATGCCTGGGCTTGCCTCAGGCAAGCCCAGGCGTACGTACAGACGAATCCAGCACGAATCCAGC
ACGAATCCACTATACACCACCCAGAGTAAAGGATCGTGATTCGAATTTTTTATTTTGCTAGGCACTTCGC
GGCACTTCGCTTGGTGAGTGTGATTCGATTCCATCATTCCTGTTGTTTTTTCTATTTTGTCGCATTGCTG
CTTGCTTGCTTGCGGGATGCCTGTTGCATCATCGTATGCCCCTAATTATAGCTTCCACAACTCGAAAGTG
GAATCCAGTCCGGTCCTGCCCCAGATAGACGCTGCCTGCTGCCTGCCGCCTGCCGCCCTGCTTCCCTTTT
TTCAGTTCAGTTGGAAATTGGAAATGTGAATTTTAGGAAATTTCTCTGTATAAAAGGGGGCACTTCGAGC
GCTGAAGTATCTTCATCTGGAGTATACCTTTTATTAATTATTATTACTGTTGTTGCTATTACTATTGTAA
TACTTTTTATTTCCCTCCCCAAGCACAACTTAAATTAAGTAAGTGGTTACTACATTTAAAAACAAAATCA
TATACACAACACATATGTGAGACCAGACCAATAAAAAACGCCCGGCGGCAACCGAGCGTTCTGAACAAAT
CCAGATGGAGTTCTGAGGTCATTACTGGATCTATCAACAGGAGTCCAAGCGAGCTCGATATCAAATTACG
CCCCGCCCTGCCACTCATCGCAGTACTGTTGTAATTCATTAAGCATTCTGCCGACATGGAAGCCATCACA
AACGGCATGATGAACCTGAATCGCCAGCGGCATCAGCACCTTGTCGCCTTGCGTATAATATTTGCCCATG
GTGAAAACGGGGGCGAAGAAGTTGTCCATATTGGCCACGTTTAAATCAAAACTGGTGAAACTCACCCAGG
GATTGGCTGAAACGAAAAACATATTCTCAATAAACCCTTTAGGGAAATAGGCCAGGTTTTCACCGTAACA
CGCCACATCTTGCGAATATATGTGTAGAAACTGCCGGAAATCGTCGTGGTATTCACTCCAGAGCGATGAA
AACGTTTCAGTTTGCTCATGGAAAACGGTGTAACAAGGGTGAACACTATCCCATATCACCAGCTCACCGT
CTTTCATTGCCATACGAAATTCCGGATGAGCATTCATCAGGCGGGCAAGAATGTGAATAAAGGCCGGATA
AAACTTGTGCTTATTTTTCTTTACGGTCTTTAAAAAGGCCGTAATATCCAGCTGAACGGTCTGGTTATAG
GTACATTGAGCAACTGACTGAAATGCCTCAAAATGTTCTTTACGATGCCATTGGGATATATCAACGGTGG
TATATCCAGTGATTTTTTTCTCCATTTTAGCTTCCTTAGCTCCTGAAAATCTCGATAACTCAAAAAATAC
GCCCGGTAGTGATCTTATTTCATTATGGTGAAAGTTGGAACCTCTTACGTGCCCGATCAATCATGACCAA
AATCCCTTAACGTGAGTTTTCGTTCCACTGAGCGTCAGACCCCGTAGAAAAGATCAAAGGATCTTCTTGA
GATCCTTTTTTTCTGCGCGTAATCTGCTGCTTGCAAACAAAAAAACCACCGCTACCAGCGGTGGTTTGTT
TGCCGGATCAAGAGCTACCAACTCTTTTTCCGAAGGTAACTGGCTTCAGCAGAGCGCAGATACCAAATAC
TGTTCTTCTAGTGTAGCCGTAGTTAGGCCACCACTTCAAGAACTCTGTAGCACCGCCTACATACCTCGCT
CTGCTAATCCTGTTACCAGTGGCTGCTGCCAGTGGCGATAAGTCGTGTCTTACCGGGTTGGACTCAAGAC
GATAGTTACCGGATAAGGCGCAGCGGTCGGGCTGAACGGGGGGTTCGTGCACACAGCCCAGCTTGGAGCG
AACGACCTACACCGAACTGAGATACCTACAGCGTGAGCTATGAGAAAGCGCCACGCTTCCCGAAGGGAGA
AAGGCGGACAGGTATCCGGTAAGCGGCAGGGTCGGAACAGGAGAGCGCACGAGGGAGCTTCCAGGGGGAA
ACGCCTGGTATCTTTATAGTCCTGTCGGGTTTCGCCACCTCTGACTTGAGCGTCGATTTTTGTGATGCTC
GTCAGGGGGGCGGAGCCTATGGAAAAACGCCAGCAACGCGGCCTTTTTACGGTTCCTGGCCTTTTGCTGG
CCTTTTGCTCACATGTTCTTTCCTGCGTTATCCCCTGATTCTGTGGATAACCGTAG
Features (pLannotate 1.2.2; 4 found; start..end, strand, type, name):
    731..765     -  terminator     lambda t0 terminator: minimal transcription terminator from phage lambda (Scholtissek and Grosse, 1987)
    839..1495    -  CDS            cat: CAT_ECOLX - Experimental evidence at protein level: Swiss-Prot protein existence level 1. This enzyme is an effector of chloramphenicol resistance in bacteria. From Escherichia coli. This protein is used as a marker in many commonly used cloning vectors, such as pACYC184.
   1496..1593    -  promoter       cat promoter: promoter of the E. coli cat gene encoding chloramphenicol acetyltransferase
   1677..2265    +  rep_origin     ori: high-copy-number ColE1/pMB1/pBR322/pUC origin of replication
