[The description below was written by a language model from this plasmid's Addgene catalogue record and pLannotate feature annotations shown in this document.]
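Description:
pMTKM23 is a Level 0 part plasmid for Modular Cloning (MoClo) Golden Gate assembly, carrying the ADH1 promoter (promADH1) from Kluyveromyces marxianus strain CBS 6556. It is built on pYTK001, the part-entry vector of a yeast MoClo toolkit, and is catalogued under yeast expression and synthetic biology. It is a storage and donor vector rather than an expression construct in its own right. The promoter sits in the plasmid as a standardised part that Golden Gate cloning can release and combine with coding sequences, terminators and other modules to build higher-level transcription units for K. marxianus.

The annotated features on the 2,366 nt sequenced record are all bacterial backbone elements. They comprise a high-copy ColE1/pUC-type origin of replication and a chloramphenicol acetyltransferase (cat) gene driven by its native promoter and followed by a minimal phage lambda t0 terminator. The plasmid is therefore propagated in E. coli under chloramphenicol selection. No yeast origin, centromere or yeast selectable marker is annotated, which is consistent with a part plasmid that is not meant to be maintained in yeast directly. The automated annotation did not label the promoter insert, and it presumably occupies the unannotated stretch of roughly 700 nt at the start of the record. The Type IIS restriction sites and overhangs that define the part type are also not listed.

The record associates the plasmid with work developing K. marxianus as a host for lactose valorisation, where it provides a promoter option for driving heterologous gene expression in assembled constructs. The promoter's strength and regulation are not stated in the record.
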