Addgene plasmid #233495: pMTKM23
Purpose: Level 0 plasmid for MoClo, encodes the ADH1 promoter for K.marxianus
Depositing lab: Vincent Martin. Depositing organization: Concordia University. Publication: Sequencing of a Dairy Isolate Unlocks Kluyveromyces marxianus as a Host for Lactose Valorization. Thornbury M, Knoops A, Summerby-Murray I, Dhaliwal J, Johnson S, Utomo JC, Joshi J, Narcross L, Remondetto G, Pouliot M, Whiteway M, Martin VJJ. ACS Synth Biol. 2025 Jul 8. doi: 10.1021/acssynbio.5c00096. PubMed 40629255.
Backbone
  Vector backbone: pYTK001
  Backbone manufacturer: John Dueber, Addgene plasmid #65108
  Backbone size w/o insert (bp): 2676
  Vector type: Yeast Expression, Synthetic Biology
Growth in bacteria
  Bacterial resistance: Chloramphenicol, 25 μg/mL
  Growth temperature: 37°C
  Growth strain: DH5alpha
  Copy number: High Copy
Gene/Insert
  Gene/Insert name: promADH1
  Species: K.marxianus CBS 6556
  Cloning method: Golden Gate
Resource information
  A portion of this plasmid was derived from a plasmid made by: The promoter sequence was originally published by Lang et al, 2020 (https://doi.org/10.1016/j.mec.2020.e00145)
Terms and licenses: Academic/Nonprofit Terms; Industry Terms: Not Available to Industry
Depositor comments: Please visit https://doi.org/10.1101/2025.02.03.636257 for bioRxiv preprint.
How to cite: pMTKM23 was a gift from Vincent Martin (Addgene plasmid # 233495 ; http://n2t.net/addgene:233495 ; RRID:Addgene_233495)
